>Addgene plasmid #73719 | pMLS338 | depositor full sequence | sequence record 136587 | Full Sequence
TTACGGTTCCTGGCCTTTTGCTGGCCTTTTGCTCACATGTTCTTTCCTGCGTTATCCCCTGATTCTGTGG
ATAACCGTATTACCGCCTTTGAGTGAGCTGATACCGCTCGCCGCAGCCGAACGACCGAGCGCAGCGAGTC
AGTGAGCGAGGAAGCGCACAGCCGACTATGTTTGGCGTCGAGATTTTGTAATTTTCTTTGGAATATTGTC
AAAAAAAATCAATTTTTTTTCGAGTTTCCTAATAAAATTTTTTGGACCAATTTAATCAACTCTGGCAACT
TTAAAATCGTCCCTCCGGGAATTTACCTTTAACCAAGATTAGTTGAAACATTGAACTCAAAAATTTAGAG
TATTTCATTTTAGTTTCAAAAAGGGATATCTAGAATATTATTGAAAAAAAGCACCGACTCGGTGCCACTT
TTTCAAGTTGATAACGGACTAGCCTTATTTTAACTTGCTATTTCTAGCTCTAAAACAGGTGATCTTAGAG
ATTCTCAAACATTTAGATTTGCAATTCAATTATATAGGGACCATTTATCATGCAGCTGACATATTGAGAG
TCCTGTAAGACACTATACCAAATGGGGATGTAGATCAATAATTTGTGGGGGAGGCATGTGTGATTCGTAC
TCGTTCGGATAGAGCTTTGGTGAATGTCCAGGCTTCTGAAACGTAGGTGAGCGCTGGAAGGACAATTGAG
TCGAACAGATTCGCACGAATCTTCTTGTCGGTGATGGAGTCGGTGGCATTCTTGATTCCATTGAATGCAG
CCCAGGCTGCTCGACGTCTTCGGTGGATTTCCGGCATCAAGTTGTTTTGGGCGTTGATTTGACGACCGAG
GTAGATGTACTCGTCGACGTCGTCGAGCTGGGTGGTGGGGGAAGGGCTACCGAAGTAGACTTTACTGGGG
TCAGCGAATCGGTTTCGCAAGACTTTCGTCTTCCCAGTATTGATCTCGAGACCTACTTCAGAGCATTTTT
GTACGAGTTCTTGGAGCCCAATACGCAAACCGCCTCTCCCCGCGCGTTGGCCGATTCATTAATGCAGCTG
GCACGACAGGTTTCCCGACTGGAAAGCGGGCAGTGAGCGCAACGCAATTAATGTGAGTTAGCTCACTCAT
TAGGCACCCCAGGCTTTACACTTTATGCTTCCGGCTCGTATGTTGTGTGGAATTGTGAGCGGATAACAAT
TTCACACAGGAAACAGCTATGACCATGATTACGCCAAGCGCGCAATTAACCCTCACTAAAGGGAACAAAA
GCTGGAGCTCCACCGCGGTGGCGGCCAATTCGATTGGGCTCCATTCTCATTCGAAAAAATCCTTGCTGAA
GAACGTGAAGCTGAGGAGAATCTCGCGGGCAGCGGTGGCAGTGGAGGTACCGGCGGAAGCGGTATGAGCA
AAGGAGAAGAACTTTTCACTGGAGTTGTCCCAATTCTTGTTGAATTAGATGGTGATGTTAATGGGCACAA
ATTTTCTGTCAGTGGAGAGGGTGAAGGTGATGCAACATACGGAAAACTTACCCTTAAATTTATTTGCACT
ACTGGAAAACTACCTGTTCCATGGGTAAGTTTAAACATATATATACTAACTAACCCTGATTATTTAAATT
TTCAGCCAACACTTGTCACTACTTTCTGTTATGGTGTTCAATGCTTCTCGAGATACCCAGATCATATGAA
ACGGCATGACTTTTTCAAGAGTGCCATGCCCGAAGGTTATGTACAGGAAAGAACTATATTTTTCAAAGAT
GACGGGAACTACAAGACACGTAAGTTTAAACAGTTCGGTACTAACTAACCATACATATTTAAATTTTCAG
GTGCTGAAGTCAAGTTTGAAGGTGATACCCTTGTTAATAGAATCGAGTTAAAAGGTATTGATTTTAAAGA
AGATGGAAACATTCTTGGACACAAATTGGAATACAACTATAACTCACACAATGTATACATCATGGCAGAC
AAACAAAAGAATGGAATCAAAGTTGTAAGTTTAAACATGATTTTACTAACATAACTTCGTATAATGTATG
CTATACGAAGTTATTTCTAGACATTCTCTAATGAAAAAATCTTTCAGTTGAAATTGAAAATGAGTTAAAG
TTGGAGTTTTTATTGAAAACAGATTTCCGTGTGATTAGTGTTTTTAGCGAGTGTGACAGGACAGCGAAAA
AATATAGAAACAAGGGGGGAACTGAAAAGCTTAGGAATGCATTGAACATGAGAAGGGGAAGGGGAAGGAA
CAAACTAGACAGGAATTATTGGAATTTAATCACATTTGGAGTTTTTTTTCTATTCGACAGAATAATTATC
CAGAACATTTTTGTATTAAATATTTATGCATCATATGAGTAGTCGGCTTTGTTGTGCATGACGAGTTTGT
TATCGACGAAATAGAAGCTGTCAGAACGAGTCTCGTTTGGATTGTTGATCATGTCGTCCACTGAAAAAGA
GATTAGTCTTTTGAATTGTACTTTTTAGAATAATGACTCACTGAGTTGTTGAGAGAGTTGAGGGAACTCA
TAGATATGTTCACAGTTGTTTCGTGAATTCGGAATACAGAATCCGAATTCAAAGTCAAAACACTTCAGAA
GGCGATCTTTGAAGAAGTGACGTTCGATCATTCGGAAATGATGGATTGGGATGTCTCCTACTTTGAATTC
CACAGTTGCTCCGACCGTTTTGAGTTTCAAAAAGTTTGGAGCAAATCTATAACGCACGTATCTTGCCGAC
TCCTGTGGCGACTCATCATTCTCCTGATCGTTCTCCGGTTTGGCGATCTCGAAAAGCACTTGCTCAGTGT
CCAGATCACGGATTTGGAACTTGGTGAACTCGATGTTATAGATGTTCGCAGATGGGGAGCATAAGAATCC
TAAATTTATGTTTTAAACTGAAATCCAAAGGGAGCAAGATACCTTGAGTGATTCCCGGAAGTGCTAAAAC
GTCGTTCGGAGTGATTTGAGCTTTCTTCGCAAGCTCCGATTCCGTTGTGATTCCTTGTTCGGTGCTTGGT
GGTGGCCGTGGCATCTGGAAATATGGAAAAGTTCAACAAAAAGAAAAGAGAAAAGAATGAAATCGGATAT
CAAGAGTTAGTTGAGCGGTTTCTCTAGTTTTCTGAGTCTCACCTGCGACGGGAAGGTCGCCGAGCCGGGT
GGAATCGATTGTTGTTGCTCGGCTTTCATATCGGTTTGGTTGGAAGCGGCTGAAAACGGAAAGAAGTGGA
AGAAGGAAAAGAGTGTGGTGTGACAGGAAAATGGTAATTAGAGGGTGCCAAATAACCAGCTATATTTTGT
TTTTTTTTGAAAACATTTTTAAAAAGAAAAATACGATAATGATATCAGATGGATTTCCGGAAAACTGGTA
TGAAAAATTTCAACCTTTTTGAGTACATGTAATCAAAATACACTTTGTAAATTATCATTTTTATTGAAAC
TCCACCATTTTTCTATTTATAACGCTAATAATTTGAAAAAGAAACCTGTTGCGAACCGCGGGGTGAATCC
CAAAAACGAATGCGTTTTGGTGGAGTGATTGATTCGAATCGAAGAAGAAAAAGAAGAAGACGTGGAATAG
AGAGCTCACTCTTAACCGAGCAGCACACACCGACAGAAAAAAAAATGAAATGAATGAGGGTCTTCTTCTT
CTTCTTCTTCGAATGATTGACAGAAATGGGAAAAAGAGGAAGATTGAGAAGGGAAAAAGGAAGGAGAAAA
GAAGCAGAAGAAGACGTCAGAGAGGAGAGGAACGAGCGGAAAAGCAGCGGGCGCAAGTCATAGAAGTAGC
AGAGCTGGGGAGAAGAAGACACTATCCAAGAAAGGAATGACGAGAGAGTATGCAAAGGGGTATAGGGTGC
AGACAGAATAGGAACAGAATAACAGATGATGAGCCAAGAAGAGTTGAAAAGGGCGATGAATTTGTCATGT
AACTTAATTTGGGTCAATTTGAGCATGATGAATTGAAATCATCCCTTGTTGGGAGTTAATAACCGGTTTG
TTATCAGAAACCCTGTAATAGAAGGGCGCCCTAACTTTGAGCCAATTCATCCCGGTTTCTGTCAAATATA
TCAAAAAGTGGTCAACTGACAAATTGTTTTTGATATTATAATAAACATTTTATCCGTTAACAATTTTCGA
ATACTTTTTACAAGGACTTGGATAAATTGGCTCAAAGATAACTTCGTATAATGTATGCTATACGAAGTTA
TTAACTAATCTGATTTAAATTTTCAGAACTTCAAAATTAGACACAACATTGAAGATGGAAGCGTTCAACT
AGCAGACCATTATCAACAAAATACTCCAATTGGCGATGGCCCTGTCCTTTTACCAGACAACCATTACCTG
TCCACACAATCTGCCCTTTCGAAAGATCCCAACGAAAAGAGAGACCACATGGTCCTTCTTGAGTTTGTAA
CAGCTGCTGGGATTACACATGGCATGGATGAACTATACAAAGGTTAAGATCACCTCGGCCACTTCAAACA
GTGTGACATCGACGTTCGACAAATCTTTAATGTAATCAAGCTTATCGATACCGTCGACCTCGAGGGGGGG
CCCGGTACCCAATTCGCCCTATAGTGAGTCGTATTACGCGCGCTCACTGGCCGTCGTTTTACAACGTCGT
GACTGGGAAAACCCTGGCGTTACCCAACTTAATCGCCTTGCAGCACATCCCCCTTTCGCCAGCTGGCGTA
ATAGCGAAGAGGCCCGCACCGATCGCCCTTCCCAACAGTTGCGCAGCCTGAATGGCGAATGGG
[124 nt withheld, positions 4754-4877]
C
[91 nt withheld, positions 4879-4969]
A
[49 nt withheld, positions 4971-5019]
CCTTTGACGTTGGAGTCCACGTTCTTT
[37 nt withheld, positions 5047-5083]
ACCCTATCTCGGTCTATTCTTTTGATTTATAAGGGATTTTGCCGATTTCGGCCTATTGGTTAAAAAATGA
GCTGATTTAACAAAAATTTAACGCGAATTTTAACAAAATATTAACGCTTACAATTTAGGTGGCACTTTTC
GGGGAAATGTGCGCGGAACCCCTATTTGTTTATTTTTCTAAATACATTCAAATATGTATCCGCTCATGAG
ACAATAACCCTGATAAATGCTTCAATAATATTGAAAAAGGAAGAGTATGAGTATTCAACATTTCCGTGTC
GCCCTTATTCCCTTTTTTGCGGCATTTTGCCTTCCTGTTTTTGCTCACCCAGAAACGCTGGTGAAAGTAA
AAGATGCTGAAGATCAGTTGGGTGCACGAGTGGGTTACATCGAACTGGATCTCAACAGCGGTAAGATCCT
TGAGAGTTTTCGCCCCGAAGAACGTTTTCCAATGATGAGCACTTTTAAAGTTCTGCTATGTGGCGCGGTA
TTATCCCGTATTGACGCCGGGCAAGAGCAACTCGGTCGCCGCATACACTATTCTCAGAATGACTTGGTTG
AGTACTCACCAGTCACAGAAAAGCATCTTACGGATGGCATGACAGTAAGAGAATTATGCAGTGCTGCCAT
AACCATGAGTGATAACACTGCGGCCAACTTACTTCTGACAACGATCGGAGGACCGAAGGAGCTAACCGCT
TTTTTGCACAACATGGGGGATCATGTAACTCGCCTTGATCGTTGGGAACCGGAGCTGAATGAAGCCATAC
CAAACGACGAGCGTGACACCACGATGCCTGTAGCAATGGCAACAACGTTGCGCAAACTATTAACTGGCGA
ACTACTTACTCTAGCTTCCCGGCAACAATTAATAGACTGGATGGAGGCGGATAAAGTTGCAGGACCACTT
CTGCGCTCGGCCCTTCCGGCTGGCTGGTTTATTGCTGATAAATCTGGAGCCGGTGAGCGTGGGTCTCGCG
GTATCATTGCAGCACTGGGGCCAGATGGTAAGCCCTCCCGTATCGTAGTTATCTACACGACGGGGAGTCA
GGCAACTATGGATGAACGAAATAGACAGATCGCTGAGATAGGTGCCTCACTGATTAAGCATTGGTAACTG
TCAGACCAAGTTTACTCATATATACTTTAGATTGATTTAAAACTTCATTTTTAATTTAAAAGGATCTAGG
TGAAGATCCTTTTTGATAATCTCATGACCAAAATCCCTTAACGTGAGTTTTCGTTCCACTGAGCGTCAGA
CCCCGTAGAAAAGATCAAAGGATCTTCTTGAGATCCTTTTTTTCTGCGCGTAATCTGCTGCTTGCAAACA
AAAAAACCACCGCTACCAGCGGTGGTTTGTTTGCCGGATCAAGAGCTACCAACTCTTTTTCCGAAGGTAA
CTGGCTTCAGCAGAGCGCAGATACCAAATACTGTCCTTCTAGTGTAGCCGTAGTTAGGCCACCACTTCAA
GAACTCTGTAGCACCGCCTACATACCTCGCTCTGCTAATCCTGTTACCAGTGGCTGCTGCCAGTGGCGAT
AAGTCGTGTCTTACCGGGTTGGACTCAAGACGATAGTTACCGGATAAGGCGCAGCGGTCGGGCTGAACGG
GGGGTTCGTGCACACAGCCCAGCTTGGAGCGAACGACCTACACCGAACTGAGATACCTACAGCGTGAGCT
ATGAGAAAGCGCCACGCTTCCCGAAGGGAGAAAGGCGGACAGGTATCCGGTAAGCGGCAGGGTCGGAACA
GGAGAGCGCACGAGGGAGCTTCCAGGGGGAAACGCCTGGTATCTTTATAGTCCTGTCGGGTTTCGCCACC
TCTGACTTGAGCGTCGATTTTTGTGATGCTCGTCAGGGGGGCGGAGCCTATGGAAAAACGCCAGCAACGC
GGCCTTT
Features (pLannotate 1.2.2; 23 found; start..end, strand, type, name):
     27..156     +  rep_origin     RSF ori (fragment): Plasmids containing the RSF 1030 origin of replication can be propagated in E. coli cells that contain additional plasmids with compatible origins.
    157..393     -  misc_feature   3' CeU6: region downstream of the C. elegans K09B11.12 U6 snRNA gene
    401..476     -  misc_RNA       gRNA scaffold: guide RNA scaffold for the Streptococcus pyogenes CRISPR/Cas9 system
    497..996     -  promoter       CeU6 promoter: promoter for the C. elegans K09B11.12 U6 snRNA gene (Friedland et al., 2013)
    996..1086    +  CDS            lacI (fragment): lac repressor; lacI; The lac repressor binds to the lac operator to inhibit transcription in E. coli. This inhibition can be relieved by adding lactose or isopropyl-β-D-thiogalactopyranoside (IPTG).
   1099..1120    +  protein_bind   CAP binding site: CAP binding activates transcription in the presence of cAMP. E. coli catabolite activator protein
   1135..1165    +  promoter       lac promoter: promoter for the E. coli lac operon
   1173..1189    +  protein_bind   lac operator: The lac repressor binds to the lac operator to inhibit transcription in E. coli. This inhibition can be relieved by adding lactose or isopropyl-β-D-thiogalactopyranoside (IPTG). lac repressor encoded by lacI
   1234..1252    +  promoter       T3 promoter: promoter for bacteriophage T3 RNA polymerase
   1265..1286    +  misc_feature   MCS (fragment): pBluescript multiple cloning site
   1397..1984    +  CDS            (3-F)Tyr-EGFP (fragment): (3-F)Tyr-EGFP is a basic (constitutively fluorescent) green fluorescent protein published in 2004, derived from Aequorea victoria.
   2011..2044    -  protein_bind   loxP: Cre-mediated recombination occurs in the 8-bp core sequence (GCATACAT). Cre recombinase
   2337..3179    -  CDS            unc-119: UN119_CAEEL - Experimental evidence at protein level: Swiss-Prot protein existence level 1. Myristoyl-binding protein that acts as a cargo adapter: specifically binds the myristoyl moiety of a subset of N-terminally myristoylated proteins and is required for their localization. Plays a key role in ciliary membrane localization of proteins. Required for the establishment or function of the nervous system. From Caenorhabditis elegans.
   3290..3307    +  misc_feature   P element 5' end (fragment): No description available
   4168..4201    -  protein_bind   loxP: Cre-mediated recombination occurs in the 8-bp core sequence (GCATACAT). Cre recombinase
   4227..4451    +  CDS            Q80R (fragment): Q80R is a fluorescent protein, derived from Aequorea victoria.
   4515..4559    +  misc_feature   MCS (fragment): pBluescript multiple cloning site
   4568..4586    -  promoter       T7 promoter: promoter for bacteriophage T7 RNA polymerase
   4594..4749    +  CDS            lacZα (fragment): LacZα fragment of β-galactosidase; lacZ fragment
   4754..5182    +  rep_origin     f1 ori (sequence partly withheld): f1 bacteriophage origin of replication; arrow indicates direction of (+) strand synthesis
   5235..5339    +  promoter       AmpR promoter: bla
   5340..6200    +  CDS            AmpR: β-lactamase; bla; confers resistance to ampicillin, carbenicillin, and related antibiotics
   6371..6959    +  rep_origin     ori: high-copy-number ColE1/pMB1/pBR322/pUC origin of replication
