[The description below was written by a language model from this plasmid's Addgene catalogue record and pLannotate feature annotations shown in this document.]
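Description:
pMLS338 is a single-plasmid CRISPR/Cas9 targeting vector for Caenorhabditis elegans, assembled with the SapTrap toolkit on the pMLS256 backbone and designed to tag the endogenous unc-32 gene with GFP. The roughly 7 kb plasmid has a pBluescript-like architecture. It is propagated in E. coli at high copy from a ColE1/pUC-type origin under ampicillin selection (AmpR), and it also carries an f1 origin, remnants of the lac promoter/operator and lacZα region, and flanking T3 and T7 promoters. The short RSF ori, lacI and P element hits in the feature table are small fragments and are probably incidental annotation matches.

The plasmid combines two functional units. The first is an sgRNA expression cassette in which the C. elegans U6 snRNA promoter drives an unc-32-directed guide fused to the Streptococcus pyogenes gRNA scaffold, followed by the U6 3' downstream region. The second is the repair template. Here the GFP coding sequence is annotated as two separate fragments interrupted by a loxP-flanked cassette carrying the Cbr-unc-119 rescue marker, which lies on the opposite strand from GFP. This marker allows integrants to be selected by rescue of the unc-119 mutant phenotype in worms. Because the two loxP sites share the same orientation, Cre recombinase can later excise the marker and leave a single loxP site within the GFP tag. The unc-32 homology arms are not annotated in the feature table; they presumably occupy the short unannotated stretches on either side of the GFP segments. No Cas9 gene is annotated, so the nuclease must be supplied separately. The construct serves as a worked example of SapTrap-based fluorescent tagging of a native locus.
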