Addgene plasmid #73719: pMLS338
Purpose: SapTrap Single plasmid targeting vector for tagging Unc-32 with GFP by CRISPR/Cas9
Depositing lab: Erik Jorgensen. Depositing organization: University of Utah. Publication: SapTrap, a Toolkit for High-Throughput CRISPR/Cas9 Gene Modification in Caenorhabditis elegans. Schwartz ML, Jorgensen EM. Genetics. 2016 Feb 2. pii: genetics.115.184275. 10.1534/genetics.115.184275 PubMed 26837755.
Backbone
  Vector backbone: pMLS256
  Vector type: Worm Expression, Cre/Lox, CRISPR
  Selectable markers: Cbr-unc-119
Growth in bacteria
  Bacterial resistance: Ampicillin, 100 μg/mL
  Growth temperature: 37°C
  Growth strain: Top10
  Copy number: High Copy
Gene/Insert
  Gene/Insert name: Unc-32::GFP(Cbr-unc-119)
  Cloning method: Unknown
  Sequencing primers: 5′ M13 (-21) Forward; 3′ M13 Reverse
Terms and licenses: Academic/Nonprofit Terms; Industry Terms: Not Available to Industry
Depositor comments: 2nd Insert: pU6::Unc-32 sgRNA; oMLS471: 5' - TCCAAGAACTCGTACAAAAATGCTC
How to cite: pMLS338 was a gift from Erik Jorgensen (Addgene plasmid # 73719 ; http://n2t.net/addgene:73719 ; RRID:Addgene_73719)
