>Addgene plasmid #73719 | pMLS338 | depositor partial sequence | sequence record 136588 | Unc-32 sgRNA expression cassette
TCCAAGAACTCGTACAAAAATGCTCTGAAGTAGGTCTCGAGATCAATACTGGGAAGACGAAAGTCTTGCG
AAACCGATTCGCTGACCCCAGTAAAGTCTACTTCGGTAGCCCTTCCCCCACCACCCAGCTCGACGACGTC
GACGAGTACATCTACCTCGGTCGTCAAATCAACGCCCAAAACAACTTGATGCCGGAAATCCACCGAAGAC
GTCGAGCAGCCTGGGCTGCATTCAATGGAATCAAGAATGCCACCGACTCCATCACCGACAAGAAGATTCG
TGCGAATCTGTTCGACTCAATTGTCCTTCCAGCGCTCACCTACGTTTCAGAAGCCTGGACATTCACCAAA
GCTCTATCCGAACGAGTACGAATCACACATGCCTCCCCCACAAATTATTGATCTACATCCCCATTTGGTA
TAGTGTCTTACAGGACTCTCAATATGTCAGCTGCATGATAAATGGTCCCTATATAATTGAATTGCAAATC
TAAATGTTTGAGAATCTCTAAGATCACCTGTTTTAGAGCTAGAAATAGCAAGTTAAAATAAGGCTAGTCC
GTTATCAACTTGAAAAAGTGGCACCGAGTCGGTGCTTTTTTTCAATAATATTCTAGATATCCCTTTTTGA
AACTAAAATGAAATACTCTAAATTTTTGAGTTCAATGTTTCAACTAATCTTGGTTAAAGGTAAATTCCCG
GAGGGACGATTTTAAAGTTGCCAGAGTTGATTAAATTGGTCCAAAAAATTTTATTAGGAAACTCGAAAAA
AAATTGATTTTTTTTGACAATATTCCAAAGAAAATTACAAAATCTCGACGCCAAACATAGTCGGCTGTG
