>Addgene plasmid #73719 | pMLS338 | depositor partial sequence | sequence record 136589 | Unc-32::GFP repair template
TGGGCTCCATTCTCATTCGAAAAAATCCTTGCTGAAGAACGTGAAGCTGAGGAGAATCTCGCGGGCAGCG
GTGGCAGTGGAGGTACCGGCGGAAGCGGTATGAGCAAAGGAGAAGAACTTTTCACTGGAGTTGTCCCAAT
TCTTGTTGAATTAGATGGTGATGTTAATGGGCACAAATTTTCTGTCAGTGGAGAGGGTGAAGGTGATGCA
ACATACGGAAAACTTACCCTTAAATTTATTTGCACTACTGGAAAACTACCTGTTCCATGGGTAAGTTTAA
ACATATATATACTAACTAACCCTGATTATTTAAATTTTCAGCCAACACTTGTCACTACTTTCTGTTATGG
TGTTCAATGCTTCTCGAGATACCCAGATCATATGAAACGGCATGACTTTTTCAAGAGTGCCATGCCCGAA
GGTTATGTACAGGAAAGAACTATATTTTTCAAAGATGACGGGAACTACAAGACACGTAAGTTTAAACAGT
TCGGTACTAACTAACCATACATATTTAAATTTTCAGGTGCTGAAGTCAAGTTTGAAGGTGATACCCTTGT
TAATAGAATCGAGTTAAAAGGTATTGATTTTAAAGAAGATGGAAACATTCTTGGACACAAATTGGAATAC
AACTATAACTCACACAATGTATACATCATGGCAGACAAACAAAAGAATGGAATCAAAGTTGTAAGTTTAA
ACATGATTTTACTAACATAACTTCGTATAATGTATGCTATACGAAGTTATTTCTAGACATTCTCTAATGA
AAAAATCTTTCAGTTGAAATTGAAAATGAGTTAAAGTTGGAGTTTTTATTGAAAACAGATTTCCGTGTGA
TTAGTGTTTTTAGCGAGTGTGACAGGACAGCGAAAAAATATAGAAACAAGGGGGGAACTGAAAAGCTTAG
GAATGCATTGAACATGAGAAGGGGAAGGGGAAGGAACAAACTAGACAGGAATTATTGGAATTTAATCACA
TTTGGAGTTTTTTTTCTATTCGACAGAATAATTATCCAGAACATTTTTGTATTAAATATTTATGCATCAT
ATGAGTAGTCGGCTTTGTTGTGCATGACGAGTTTGTTATCGACGAAATAGAAGCTGTCAGAACGAGTCTC
GTTTGGATTGTTGATCATGTCGTCCACTGAAAAAGAGATTAGTCTTTTGAATTGTACTTTTTAGAATAAT
GACTCACTGAGTTGTTGAGAGAGTTGAGGGAACTCATAGATATGTTCACAGTTGTTTCGTGAATTCGGAA
TACAGAATCCGAATTCAAAGTCAAAACACTTCAGAAGGCGATCTTTGAAGAAGTGACGTTCGATCATTCG
GAAATGATGGATTGGGATGTCTCCTACTTTGAATTCCACAGTTGCTCCGACCGTTTTGAGTTTCAAAAAG
TTTGGAGCAAATCTATAACGCACGTATCTTGCCGACTCCTGTGGCGACTCATCATTCTCCTGATCGTTCT
CCGGTTTGGCGATCTCGAAAAGCACTTGCTCAGTGTCCAGATCACGGATTTGGAACTTGGTGAACTCGAT
GTTATAGATGTTCGCAGATGGGGAGCATAAGAATCCTAAATTTATGTTTTAAACTGAAATCCAAAGGGAG
CAAGATACCTTGAGTGATTCCCGGAAGTGCTAAAACGTCGTTCGGAGTGATTTGAGCTTTCTTCGCAAGC
TCCGATTCCGTTGTGATTCCTTGTTCGGTGCTTGGTGGTGGCCGTGGCATCTGGAAATATGGAAAAGTTC
AACAAAAAGAAAAGAGAAAAGAATGAAATCGGATATCAAGAGTTAGTTGAGCGGTTTCTCTAGTTTTCTG
AGTCTCACCTGCGACGGGAAGGTCGCCGAGCCGGGTGGAATCGATTGTTGTTGCTCGGCTTTCATATCGG
TTTGGTTGGAAGCGGCTGAAAACGGAAAGAAGTGGAAGAAGGAAAAGAGTGTGGTGTGACAGGAAAATGG
TAATTAGAGGGTGCCAAATAACCAGCTATATTTTGTTTTTTTTTGAAAACATTTTTAAAAAGAAAAATAC
GATAATGATATCAGATGGATTTCCGGAAAACTGGTATGAAAAATTTCAACCTTTTTGAGTACATGTAATC
AAAATACACTTTGTAAATTATCATTTTTATTGAAACTCCACCATTTTTCTATTTATAACGCTAATAATTT
GAAAAAGAAACCTGTTGCGAACCGCGGGGTGAATCCCAAAAACGAATGCGTTTTGGTGGAGTGATTGATT
CGAATCGAAGAAGAAAAAGAAGAAGACGTGGAATAGAGAGCTCACTCTTAACCGAGCAGCACACACCGAC
AGAAAAAAAAATGAAATGAATGAGGGTCTTCTTCTTCTTCTTCTTCGAATGATTGACAGAAATGGGAAAA
AGAGGAAGATTGAGAAGGGAAAAAGGAAGGAGAAAAGAAGCAGAAGAAGACGTCAGAGAGGAGAGGAACG
AGCGGAAAAGCAGCGGGCGCAAGTCATAGAAGTAGCAGAGCTGGGGAGAAGAAGACACTATCCAAGAAAG
GAATGACGAGAGAGTATGCAAAGGGGTATAGGGTGCAGACAGAATAGGAACAGAATAACAGATGATGAGC
CAAGAAGAGTTGAAAAGGGCGATGAATTTGTCATGTAACTTAATTTGGGTCAATTTGAGCATGATGAATT
GAAATCATCCCTTGTTGGGAGTTAATAACCGGTTTGTTATCAGAAACCCTGTAATAGAAGGGCGCCCTAA
CTTTGAGCCAATTCATCCCGGTTTCTGTCAAATATATCAAAAAGTGGTCAACTGACAAATTGTTTTTGAT
ATTATAATAAACATTTTATCCGTTAACAATTTTCGAATACTTTTTACAAGGACTTGGATAAATTGGCTCA
AAGATAACTTCGTATAATGTATGCTATACGAAGTTATTAACTAATCTGATTTAAATTTTCAGAACTTCAA
AATTAGACACAACATTGAAGATGGAAGCGTTCAACTAGCAGACCATTATCAACAAAATACTCCAATTGGC
GATGGCCCTGTCCTTTTACCAGACAACCATTACCTGTCCACACAATCTGCCCTTTCGAAAGATCCCAACG
AAAAGAGAGACCACATGGTCCTTCTTGAGTTTGTAACAGCTGCTGGGATTACACATGGCATGGATGAACT
ATACAAAGGTTAAGATCACCTCGGCCACTTCAAACAGTGTGACATCGACGTTCGACAAATCTTTAATGTA
