>Addgene plasmid #73719 | pMLS338 | addgene partial sequence | sequence record 139518 | M13-F20 5'-TGTAAAACGACGGCCAGT-3'
GGGCGAATTGGGTACCGGGCCCCCCCTCGAGGTCGACGGTATCGATAAGCTTGATTACATTAAAGATTTG
TCGAACGTCGATGTCACACTGTTTGAAGTGGCCGAGGTGATCTTAACCTTTGTATAGTTCATCCATGCCA
TGTGTAATCCCAGCAGCTGTTACAAACTCAAGAAGGACCATGTGGTCTCTCTTTTCGTTGGGATCTTTCG
AAAGGGCAGATTGTGTGGACAGGTAATGGTTGTCTGGTAAAAGGACAGGGCCATCGCCAATTGGAGTATT
TTGTTGATAATGGTCTGCTAGTTGAACGCTTCCATCTTCAATGTTGTGTCTAATTTTGAAGTTCTGAAAA
TTTAAATCAGATTAGTTAATAACTTCGTATAGCATACATTATACGAAGTTATCTTTGAGCCAATTTATCC
AAGTCCTTGTAAAAAGTATTCGAAAATTGTTAACGGATAAAATGTTTATTATAATATCAAAAACAATTTG
TCAGTTGACCACTTTTTGATATATTTGACAGAAACCGGGATGAATTGGCTCAAAGTTAGGGCGCCCTTCT
ATTACAGGGTTTCTGATAACAAACCGGTTATTAACTCCCAACAAGGGATGATTTCAATTCATCATGCTCA
AATTGACCCAAATTAAGTTACATGACAAATTCATCGCCCTTTTCAACTCTTCTTGGCTCATCATCTGTTA
TTCTGTTCCTATTCTGTCTGCACCCTATACCCCTTTGCATACTCTCTCGTCATTCCTTTCTTGGATAGTG
TCTTCTTCTCCCCAGCTCTGCTACTTCTATGACTTGCGCCCGCTGCTTTTCCGCTCGTTCCTCTCCTCTC
TGACGTCTTCTTCTGCTTCTTTTCTCCTTCCTTTTTCCCTTCTCAATCTTCCTCTTTTTCCCATTTCTGT
CAATCATTCGAAGAAGAAGAAGAAGAAGACCCTCATTCATTTCATTTTTTTTTCTGTCGGTGTGTGCTGC
TCGGTTAAGAGTGAGCTCTCTATTCC
