>Addgene plasmid #73719 | pMLS338 | addgene partial sequence | sequence record 139519 | M13-Rev 5'-CAGGAAACAGCTATGACC-3'
CCTCACTAAAGGGAACAAAAGCTGGAGCTCCACCGCGGTGGCGGCCAATTCGATTGGGCTCCATTCTCAT
TCGAAAAAATCCTTGCTGAAGAACGTGAAGCTGAGGAGAATCTCGCGGGCAGCGGTGGCAGTGGAGGTAC
CGGCGGAAGCGGTATGAGCAAAGGAGAAGAACTTTTCACTGGAGTTGTCCCAATTCTTGTTGAATTAGAT
GGTGATGTTAATGGGCACAAATTTTCTGTCAGTGGAGAGGGTGAAGGTGATGCAACATACGGAAAACTTA
CCCTTAAATTTATTTGCACTACTGGAAAACTACCTGTTCCATGGGTAAGTTTAAACATATATATACTAAC
TAACCCTGATTATTTAAATTTTCAGCCAACACTTGTCACTACTTTCTGTTATGGTGTTCAATGCTTCTCG
AGATACCCAGATCATATGAAACGGCATGACTTTTTCAAGAGTGCCATGCCCGAAGGTTATGTACAGGAAA
GAACTATATTTTTCAAAGATGACGGGAACTACAAGACACGTAAGTTTAAACAGTTCGGTACTAACTAACC
ATACATATTTAAATTTTCAGGTGCTGAAGTCAAGTTTGAAGGTGATACCCTTGTTAATAGAATCGAGTTA
AAAGGTATTGATTTTAAAGAAGATGGAAACATTCTTGGACACAAATTGGAATACAACTATAACTCACACA
ATGTATACATCATGGCAGACAAACAAAAGAATGGAATCAAAGTTGTAAGTTTAAACATGATTTTACTAAC
ATAACTTCGTATAATGTATGCTATACGAAGTTATTTCTAGACATTCTCTAATGAAAAAATCTTTCAGTTG
AAATTGAAAATGAGTTAAAGTTGGAGTTTTTATTGAAAACAGATTTCCGTGTGATTAGTGTTTTTAGCGA
GTGTGACAGGACAGCGAAAAAATATAGAAACAAGGGGGGAACTGAAAAGCTTAGGAATGCATTGAACATG
AGAAGGGGAAGGGGAAGGAACAAACTAGACAGGAATTATTGGAATTTAATCACATTTGGAGTTTTTTTTC
T
