>Addgene plasmid #73719 | pMLS338 | addgene partial sequence | sequence record 139997 | L4440 5'-AGCGAGTCAGTGAGCGAG-3'
GGCGTCGAGATTTTGTAATTTTCTTTGGAATATTGTCAAAAAAAATCAATTTTTTTTCGAGTTTCCTAAT
AAAATTTTTTGGACCAATTTAATCAACTCTGGCAACTTTAAAATCGTCCCTCCGGGAATTTACCTTTAAC
CAAGATTAGTTGAAACATTGAACTCAAAAATTTAGAGTATTTCATTTTAGTTTCAAAAAGGGATATCTAG
AATATTATTGAAAAAAAGCACCGACTCGGTGCCACTTTTTCAAGTTGATAACGGACTAGCCTTATTTTAA
CTTGCTATTTCTAGCTCTAAAACAGGTGATCTTAGAGATTCTCAAACATTTAGATTTGCAATTCAATTAT
ATAGGGACCATTTATCATGCAGCTGACATATTGAGAGTCCTGTAAGACACTATACCAAATGGGGATGTAG
ATCAATAATTTGTGGGGGAGGCATGTGTGATTCGTACTCGTTCGGATAGAGCTTTGGTGAATGTCCAGGC
TTCTGAAACGTAGGTGAGCGCTGGAAGGACAATTGAGTCGAACAGATTCGCACGAATCTTCTTGTCGGTG
ATGGAGTCGGTGGCATTCTTGATTCCATTGAATGCAGCCCAGGCTGCTCGACGTCTTCGGTGGATTTCCG
GCATCAAGTTGTTTTGGGCGTTGATTTGACGACCGAGGTAGATGTACTCGTCGACGTCGTCGAGCTGGGT
GGTGGGGGAAGGGCTACCGAAGTAGACTTTACTGGGGTCAGCGAATCGGTTTCGCAAGACTTTCGTCTTC
CCAGTATTGATCTCGAGACCTACTTCAGAGCATTTTTGTACGAGTTCTTGGAGCCCAATACGCAAACCGC
CTCTCCCCGCGCGTTGGCCGATTCATTAATGCAGCTGGCACGACAGGTTTCCCGACTGGAAAGCGGGCAG
TGAGCGCAACGCAATTAATGTGAGTTAGCTCACTCATTAGGCACCCCAGGCTTTACACTTTATGCTTCCG
GCTCGTATGTTGTGTGGAATTGTGAGCGGATAACAATTTCACACAGGAAACAGCTATGACCATGATTACG
CCAAGCGCGCAATTAACCCTCACTAA
